Addgene plasmid #112285: pLL3.7-EF-EYFP-YAP1_5SA-PolyA
Purpose: Fluorescently labels human YAP1-2gamma isoform (504 aa) 5SA active mutant - serines 61, 109, 127, 164 and 397 (also known as 381 in other isoforms)
Depositing lab: Erik Sahai. Depositing organization: Francis Crick Institute. Publication: Quantitative Analysis Reveals that Actin and Src-Family Kinases Regulate Nuclear YAP1 and Its Export. Ege N, Dowbaj AM, Jiang M, Howell M, Hooper S, Foster C, Jenkins RP, Sahai E. Cell Syst. 2018 Jun 27;6(6):692-708.e13. doi: 10.1016/j.cels.2018.05.006. Epub 2018 Jun 18. PubMed 29909276.
Backbone
  Vector backbone: pLentilox3.7
  Backbone size w/o insert (bp): 7484
  Vector type: Lentiviral
Growth in bacteria
  Bacterial resistance: Ampicillin, 100 μg/mL
  Growth temperature: 37°C
  Growth strain: NEB Stable
  Copy number: High Copy
Gene/Insert
  Gene/Insert name: EYFP-YAP1
  Species: H. sapiens (human)
  Insert size (bp): 2462
  Mutation: Human YAP1-2gamma with 5 Serines (61, 109, 127, 164 and 397 (also known as 381 in other isoforms)) to Alanines
  Entrez Gene: YAP1 (a.k.a. COB1, YAP, YAP-1, YAP2, YAP65, YKI)
  Promoter: EF-1 alpha
  Cloning method: Gibson Cloning
Terms and licenses: Academic/Nonprofit Terms; Industry Terms: Not Available to Industry
Depositor comments: The human YAP1-2gamma isoform, which is 504 amino acids long is described in (Gaffney et al., 2012)
How to cite: pLL3.7-EF-EYFP-YAP1_5SA-PolyA was a gift from Erik Sahai (Addgene plasmid # 112285 ; http://n2t.net/addgene:112285 ; RRID:Addgene_112285)
