[The description below was written by a language model from this plasmid's Addgene catalogue record and pLannotate feature annotations shown in this document.]
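Description:
pLL3.7-EF-EYFP-YAP1_5SA-PolyA is a lentiviral transfer plasmid built on the pLentilox3.7 backbone for expressing a fluorescently tagged, constitutively active form of human YAP1 in mammalian cells. It is maintained in E. coli as a high-copy plasmid through a ColE1/pUC-type origin and selected with ampicillin via the β-lactamase gene. The viral framework is HIV-1 derived. A CMV enhancer/promoter is fused to a truncated 5' LTR to drive genomic RNA production in packaging cells. This is followed by the Ψ packaging signal with a gag fragment, the Rev response element for Rev-dependent nuclear export, and the cPPT/CTS element. A WPRE, a nef fragment and a second truncated LTR close the provirus at the 3' end.

The payload is an EF-1α promoter driving an N-terminal EYFP fusion to the 504-amino-acid YAP1-2gamma isoform. The YAP1 coding region is flanked by Gateway attB1 and attB2 sites, although the final assembly is recorded as Gibson cloning. Five serines (61, 109, 127, 164 and 397, the last equivalent to 381 in other isoforms) are changed to alanine, giving the "5SA" mutant that the record describes as active. An SV40 polyadenylation signal, with adjacent large T antigen fragments, sits directly after the fusion and upstream of the WPRE. The whole promoter–fusion–polyA unit lies between two loxP sites in the same orientation, so Cre could in principle excise it. The construct labels the active YAP1 mutant for fluorescence imaging, and the associated work concerns quantitative analysis of nuclear YAP1 and its export.
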