Features (pLannotate 1.2.2; 28 found; start..end, strand, type, name):
      1..380     +  enhancer       CMV enhancer: human cytomegalovirus immediate early enhancer
    381..580     +  promoter       CMV promoter: human cytomegalovirus (CMV) immediate early promoter
    598..778     +  LTR            5' LTR (truncated): truncated 5' long terminal repeat (LTR) from HIV-1
    825..950     +  misc_feature   HIV-1 Ψ: packaging signal of human immunodeficiency virus type 1
    934..1272    +  CDS            HIV-1 gag (fragment): gag protein from human immunodeficiency virus 1; gag
   1447..1680    +  misc_feature   RRE: The Rev response element (RRE) of HIV-1 allows for Rev-dependent mRNA export from the nucleus to the cytoplasm.
   2057..2157    +  CDS            Rev (fragment): human immunodeficiency virus 1 (HIV-1) Rev protein; rev; enhances nuclear export of unspliced and incompletely spliced viral mRNAs
   2207..2324    +  misc_feature   cPPT/CTS: central polypurine tract and central termination sequence of HIV-1
   2394..2421    -  misc_feature   MCS (fragment): pBluescript multiple cloning site
   2456..2489    +  protein_bind   loxP: Cre-mediated recombination occurs in the 8-bp core sequence (GCATACAT). Cre recombinase
   2553..3731    +  promoter       EF-1α promoter: strong constitutive promoter for human elongation factor EF-1α
   3817..4533    +  CDS            EYFP: EYFP is a basic (constitutively fluorescent) green/yellow fluorescent protein published in 1996, derived from Aequorea victoria. It is reported to be a very rapidly-maturing weak dimer with high acid sensitivity.
   4543..4567    +  protein_bind   attB1: mutant version of attB; recombination site for the Gateway® BP reaction BP Clonase™
   4567..6078    +  CDS            YAP1: YAP1_HUMAN - Also known as YAP65. Experimental evidence at protein level: Swiss-Prot protein existence level 1. [Isoform 3]: Activates the C-terminal fragment (CTF) of ERBB4 (isoform 3). From Homo sapiens (Human).
   6083..6107    -  protein_bind   attB2: mutant version of attB; recombination site for the Gateway® BP reaction BP Clonase™
   6130..6214    +  CDS            large T antigen (fragment): large T antigen from SV40 (simian virus 40)
   6263..6345    +  CDS            large T antigen (fragment): large T antigen from SV40 (simian virus 40)
   6368..6449    +  polyA_signal   SV40 poly(A) signal: SV40 polyadenylation signal
   6507..6540    +  protein_bind   loxP: Cre-mediated recombination occurs in the 8-bp core sequence (GCATACAT). Cre recombinase
   6573..6596    +  misc_feature   MCS (fragment): pBluescript multiple cloning site
   6596..7184    +  misc_feature   WPRE: woodchuck hepatitis virus posttranscriptional regulatory element
   7185..7204    +  misc_feature   MCS (fragment): pBluescript multiple cloning site
   7206..7706    +  CDS            nef (fragment): NEF_HV1LA - Experimental evidence at protein level: Swiss-Prot protein existence level 1. Extracellular Nef protein targets CD4(+) T-lymphocytes for apoptosis by interacting with CXCR4 surface receptors. From Human immunodeficiency virus type 1 group M subtype B (isolate Lai) (HIV-1).
   7713..7893    +  LTR            5' LTR (truncated): truncated 5' long terminal repeat (LTR) from HIV-1
   7955..8543    -  rep_origin     ori: high-copy-number ColE1/pMB1/pBR322/pUC origin of replication
   8714..9574    -  CDS            AmpR: β-lactamase; bla; confers resistance to ampicillin, carbenicillin, and related antibiotics
   9575..9679    -  promoter       AmpR promoter: bla
   9738..9790    -  misc_feature   bom (fragment): basis of mobility region from pBR322
>Addgene plasmid #112285 | pLL3.7-EF-EYFP-YAP1_5SA-PolyA | addgene full sequence | sequence record 227437 | Addgene NGS Result
GACATTGATTATTGACTAGTTATTAATAGTAATCAATTACGGGGTCATTAGTTCATAGCCCATATATGGA
GTTCCGCGTTACATAACTTACGGTAAATGGCCCGCCTGGCTGACCGCCCAACGACCCCCGCCCATTGACG
TCAATAATGACGTATGTTCCCATAGTAACGCCAATAGGGACTTTCCATTGACGTCAATGGGTGGAGTATT
TACGGTAAACTGCCCACTTGGCAGTACATCAAGTGTATCATATGCCAAGTACGCCCCCTATTGACGTCAA
TGACGGTAAATGGCCCGCCTGGCATTATGCCCAGTACATGACCTTATGGGACTTTCCTACTTGGCAGTAC
ATCTACGTATTAGTCATCGCTATTACCATGGTGATGCGGTTTTGGCAGTACATCAATGGGCGTGGATAGC
GGTTTGACTCACGGGGATTTCCAAGTCTCCACCCCATTGACGTCAATGGGAGTTTGTTTTGGCACCAAAA
TCAACGGGACTTTCCAAAATGTCGTAACAACTCCGCCCCATTGACGCAAATGGGCGGTAGGCGTGTACGG
TGGGAGGTCTATATAAGCAGCGCGTTTTGCCTGTACTGGGTCTCTCTGGTTAGACCAGATCTGAGCCTGG
GAGCTCTCTGGCTAACTAGGGAACCCACTGCTTAAGCCTCAATAAAGCTTGCCTTGAGTGCTTCAAGTAG
TGTGTGCCCGTCTGTTGTGTGACTCTGGTAACTAGAGATCCCTCAGACCCTTTTAGTCAGTGTGGAAAAT
CTCTAGCAGTGGCGCCCGAACAGGGACTTGAAAGCGAAAGGGAAACCAGAGGAGCTCTCTCGACGCAGGA
CTCGGCTTGCTGAAGCGCGCACGGCAAGAGGCGAGGGGCGGCGACTGGTGAGTACGCCAAAAATTTTGAC
TAGCGGAGGCTAGAAGGAGAGAGATGGGTGCGAGAGCGTCAGTATTAAGCGGGGGAGAATTAGATCGCGA
TGGGAAAAAATTCGGTTAAGGCCAGGGGGAAAGAAAAAATATAAATTAAAACATATAGTATGGGCAAGCA
GGGAGCTAGAACGATTCGCAGTTAATCCTGGCCTGTTAGAAACATCAGAAGGCTGTAGACAAATACTGGG
ACAGCTACAACCATCCCTTCAGACAGGATCAGAAGAACTTAGATCATTATATAATACAGTAGCAACCCTC
TATTGTGTGCATCAAAGGATAGAGATAAAAGACACCAAGGAAGCTTTAGACAAGATAGAGGAAGAGCAAA
ACAAAAGTAAGACCACCGCACAGCAAGCGGCCGGCCGCTGATCTTCAGACCTGGAGGAGGAGATATGAGG
GACAATTGGAGAAGTGAATTATATAAATATAAAGTAGTAAAAATTGAACCATTAGGAGTAGCACCCACCA
AGGCAAAGAGAAGAGTGGTGCAGAGAGAAAAAAGAGCAGTGGGAATAGGAGCTTTGTTCCTTGGGTTCTT
GGGAGCAGCAGGAAGCACTATGGGCGCAGCGTCAATGACGCTGACGGTACAGGCCAGACAATTATTGTCT
GGTATAGTGCAGCAGCAGAACAATTTGCTGAGGGCTATTGAGGCGCAACAGCATCTGTTGCAACTCACAG
TCTGGGGCATCAAGCAGCTCCAGGCAAGAATCCTGGCTGTGGAAAGATACCTAAAGGATCAACAGCTCCT
GGGGATTTGGGGTTGCTCTGGAAAACTCATTTGCACCACTGCTGTGCCTTGGAATGCTAGTTGGAGTAAT
AAATCTCTGGAACAGATTTGGAATCACACGACCTGGATGGAGTGGGACAGAGAAATTAACAATTACACAA
GCTTAATACACTCCTTAATTGAAGAATCGCAAAACCAGCAAGAAAAGAATGAACAAGAATTATTGGAATT
AGATAAATGGGCAAGTTTGTGGAATTGGTTTAACATAACAAATTGGCTGTGGTATATAAAATTATTCATA
ATGATAGTAGGAGGCTTGGTAGGTTTAAGAATAGTTTTTGCTGTACTTTCTATAGTGAATAGAGTTAGGC
AGGGATATTCACCATTATCGTTTCAGACCCACCTCCCAACCCCGAGGGGACCCGACAGGCCCGAAGGAAT
AGAAGAAGAAGGTGGAGAGAGAGACAGAGACAGATCCATTCGATTAGTGAACGGATCGGCACTGCGTGCG
CCAATTCTGCAGACAAATGGCAGTATTCATCCACAATTTTAAAAGAAAAGGGGGGATTGGGGGGTACAGT
GCAGGGGAAAGAATAGTAGACATAATAGCAACAGACATACAAACTAAAGAATTACAAAAACAAATTACAA
AAATTCAAAATTTTCGGGTTTATTACAGGGACAGCAGAGATCCAGTTTGGTTAGTACCGGGCCCGCTCTA
GAACGCGCGGTGACCCTCGAGGTCGACGGTATCGATAAGCTCGCTTCACGAGATTCCAGCAGGTCGAGGG
ACCTAATAACTTCGTATAGCATACATTATACGAAGTTATATTAAGGGTTCCAAGCTTAAGCGGCCGGCCG
CGTGGATAACCGTATTACCGCCATAATCGTGAGGCTCCGGTGCCCGTCAGTGGGCAGAGCGCACATCGCC
CACAGTCCCCGAGAAGTTGGGGGGAGGGGTCGGCAATTGAACCGGTGCCTAGAGAAGGTGGCGCGGGGTA
AACTGGGAAAGTGATGTCGTGTACTGGCTCCGCCTTTTTCCCGAGGGTGGGGGAGAACCGTATATAAGTG
CAGTAGTCGCCGTGAACGTTCTTTTTCGCAACGGGTTTGCCGCCAGAACACAGGTAAGTGCCGTGTGTGG
TTCCCGCGGGCCTGGCCTCTTTACGGGTTATGGCCCTTGCGTGCCTTGAATTACTTCCACCTGGCTGCAG
TACGTGATTCTTGATCCCGAGCTTCGGGTTGGAAGTGGGTGGGAGAGTTCGAGGCCTTGCGCTTAAGGAG
CCCCTTCGCCTCGTGCTTGAGTTGAGGCCTGGCCTGGGCGCTGGGGCCGCCGCGTGCGAATCTGGTGGCA
CCTTCGCGCCTGTCTCGCTGCTTTCGATAAGTCTCTAGCCATTTAAAATTTTTGATGACCTGCTGCGACG
CTTTTTTTCTGGCAAGATAGTCTTGTAAATGCGGGCCAAGATCTGCACACTGGTATTTCGGTTTTTGGGG
CCGCGGGCGGCGACGGGGCCCGTGCGTCCCAGCGCACATGTTCGGCGAGGCGGGGCCTGCGAGCGCGGCC
ACCGAGAATCGGACGGGGGTAGTCTCAAGCTGGCCGGCCTGCTCTGGTGCCTGGCCTCGCGCCGCCGTGT
ATCGCCCCGCCCTGGGCGGCAAGGCTGGCCCGGTCGGCACCAGTTGCGTGAGCGGAAAGATGGCCGCTTC
CCGGCCCTGCTGCAGGGAGCTCAAAATGGAGGACGCGGCGCTCGGGAGAGCGGGCGGGTGAGTCACCCAC
ACAAAGGAAAAGGGCCTTTCCGTCCTCAGCCGTCGCTTCATGTGACTCCACGGAGTACCGGGCGCCGTCC
AGGCACCTCGATTAGTTCTCGAGCTTTTGGAGTACGTCGTCTTTAGGTTGGGGGGAGGGGTTTTATGCGA
TGGAGTTTCCCCACACTGAGTGGGTGGAGACTGAAGTTAGGCCAGCTTGGCACTTGATGTAATTCTCCTT
GGAATTTGCCCTTTTTGAGTTTGGATCTTGGTTCATTCTCAAGCCTCAGACAGTGGTTCAAAGTTTTTTT
CTTCCATTTCAGGTGTCGTGAGGAATTAGCTTGCTTACATTTGCTTCTGACACAACTGTGTTCACTAGCA
ACCTCAAACAGACAGCTAGCGCTACCGGTCGCCACCATGGTGAGCAAGGGCGAGGAGCTGTTCACCGGGG
TGGTGCCCATCCTGGTCGAGCTGGACGGCGACGTAAACGGCCACAAGTTCAGCGTGTCCGGCGAGGGCGA
GGGCGATGCCACCTACGGCAAGCTGACCCTGAAGTTCATCTGCACCACCGGCAAGCTGCCCGTGCCCTGG
CCCACCCTCGTGACCACCTTCGGCTACGGCCTGCAGTGCTTCGCCCGCTACCCCGACCACATGAAGCAGC
ACGACTTCTTCAAGTCCGCCATGCCCGAAGGCTACGTCCAGGAGCGCACCATCTTCTTCAAGGACGACGG
CAACTACAAGACCCGCGCCGAGGTGAAGTTCGAGGGCGACACCCTGGTGAACCGCATCGAGCTGAAGGGC
ATCGACTTCAAGGAGGACGGCAACATCCTGGGGCACAAGCTGGAGTACAACTACAACAGCCACAACGTCT
ATATCATGGCCGACAAGCAGAAGAACGGCATCAAGGTGAACTTCAAGATCCGCCACAACATCGAGGACGG
CAGCGTGCAGCTCGCCGACCACTACCAGCAGAACACCCCCATCGGCGACGGCCCCGTGCTGCTGCCCGAC
AACCACTACCTGAGCTACCAGTCCGCCCTGAGCAAAGACCCCAACGAGAAGCGCGATCACATGGTCCTGC
TGGAGTTCGTGACCGCCGCCGGGATCACTCTCGGCATGGACGAGCTGTACAAGTCCGGATCAACAAGTTT
GTACAAAAAAGCAGGCTTGGATCCCGGGCAGCAGCCGCCGCCTCAACCGGCCCCCCAGGGCCAAGGGCAG
CCGCCTTCGCAGCCCCCGCAGGGGCAGGGCCCGCCGTCCGGACCCGGGCAACCGGCACCCGCGGCGACCC
AGGCGGCGCCGCAGGCACCCCCCGCCGGGCATCAGATCGTGCACGTCCGCGGGGACGCCGAGACCGACCT
GGAGGCGCTCTTCAACGCCGTCATGAACCCCAAGACGGCCAACGTGCCCCAGACCGTGCCCATGAGGCTC
CGGAAGCTGCCCGACTCCTTCTTCAAGCCGCCGGAGCCCAAATCCCACTCCCGACAGGCCGCCACTGATG
CAGGCACTGCAGGAGCCCTGACTCCACAGCATGTTCGAGCTCATGCCTCTCCAGCTTCTCTGCAGTTGGG
AGCTGTTTCTCCTGGGACACTGACCCCCACTGGAGTAGTCTCTGGCCCAGCAGCTACACCCACAGCTCAG
CATCTTCGACAGTCTGCCTTTGAGATACCTGATGATGTACCTCTGCCAGCAGGTTGGGAGATGGCAAAGA
CATCTTCTGGTCAGAGATACTTCTTAAATCACATCGATCAGACAACAACATGGCAGGACCCCAGGAAGGC
CATGCTGTCCCAGATGAACGTCACAGCCCCCACCAGTCCACCAGTGCAGCAGAATATGATGAACTCGGCT
TCAGGTCCTCTTCCTGATGGATGGGAACAAGCCATGACTCAGGATGGAGAAATTTACTATATAAACCATA
AGAACAAGACCACCTCTTGGCTAGACCCAAGGCTTGACCCTCGTTTTGCCATGAACCAGAGAATCAGTCA
GAGTGCTCCAGTGAAACAGCCACCACCCCTGGCTCCCCAGAGCCCACAGGGAGGCGTCATGGGTGGCAGC
AACTCCAACCAGCAGCAACAGATGCGACTGCAGCAACTGCAGATGGAGAAGGAGAGGCTGCGGCTGAAAC
AGCAAGAACTGCTTCGGCAGGCAATGCGGAATATCAATCCCAGCACAGCAAATTCTCCAAAATGTCAGGA
GTTAGCCCTGCGTAGCCAGTTACCAACACTGGAGCAGGATGGTGGGACTCAAAATCCAGTGTCTTCTCCC
GGGATGTCTCAGGAATTGAGAACAATGACGACCAATAGCTCAGATCCTTTCCTTAACAGTGGCACCTATC
ACTCTCGAGATGAGGCCACAGACAGTGGACTAAGCATGAGCAGCTACAGTGTCCCTCGAACCCCAGATGA
CTTCCTGAACAGTGTGGATGAGATGGATACAGGTGATACTATCAACCAAAGCACCCTGCCCTCACAGCAG
AACCGTTTCCCAGACTACCTTGAAGCCATTCCTGGGACAAATGTGGACCTTGGAACACTGGAAGGAGATG
GAATGAACATAGAAGGAGAGGAGCTGATGCCAAGTCTGCAGGAAGCTTTGAGTTCTGACATCCTTAATGA
CATGGAGTCTGTTTTGGCTGCCACCAAGCTAGATAAAGAAAGCTTTCTTACATGGTTATAGGACCCAGCT
TTCTTGTACAAAGTGGTTGATCCACCGGATCTAGATAACTGATCATAATCAGCCATACCACATTTGTAGA
GGTTTTACTTGCTTTAAAAAACCTCCCACACCTCCCCCTGAACCTGAAACATAAAATGAATGCAATTGTT
GTTGTTGGCCGCGGATCCGTTTAAACGAATTCATCATAATCAGCCATACCACATTTGTAGAGGTTTTACT
TGCTTTAAAAAACCTCCCACACCTCCCCCTGAACCTGAAACATAAAATGAATGCAATTGTTGTTGTTAAC
TTGTTTATTGCAGCTTATAATGGTTACAAATAAAGCAATAGCATCACAAATTTCACAAATAAAGCATTTT
TTTCACTGCATTCTAGTTGTGGTTTGTCCAAACTCATCAATGTATCCCAATTCGTCGAGGGACCTAATAA
CTTCGTATAGCATACATTATACGAAGTTATACATGTTTAAGGGTTCCGGTTCCACTAGGTACAATTCGAT
ATCAAGCTTATCGATAATCAACCTCTGGATTACAAAATTTGTGAAAGATTGACTGGTATTCTTAACTATG
TTGCTCCTTTTACGCTATGTGGATACGCTGCTTTAATGCCTTTGTATCATGCTATTGCTTCCCGTATGGC
TTTCATTTTCTCCTCCTTGTATAAATCCTGGTTGCTGTCTCTTTATGAGGAGTTGTGGCCCGTTGTCAGG
CAACGTGGCGTGGTGTGCACTGTGTTTGCTGACGCAACCCCCACTGGTTGGGGCATTGCCACCACCTGTC
AGCTCCTTTCCGGGACTTTCGCTTTCCCCCTCCCTATTGCCACGGCGGAACTCATCGCCGCCTGCCTTGC
CCGCTGCTGGACAGGGGCTCGGCTGTTGGGCACTGACAATTCCGTGGTGTTGTCGGGGAAATCATCGTCC
TTTCCTTGGCTGCTCGCCTGTGTTGCCACCTGGATTCTGCGCGGGACGTCCTTCTGCTACGTCCCTTCGG
CCCTCAATCCAGCGGACCTTCCTTCCCGCGGCCTGCTGCCGGCTCTGCGGCCTCTTCCGCGTCTTCGCCT
TCGCCCTCAGACGAGTCGGATCTCCCTTTGGGCCGCCTCCCCGCATCGATACCGTCGACCTCGATCGAGA
CCTAGAAAAACATGGAGCAATCACAAGTAGCAATACAGCAGCTACCAATGCTGATTGTGCCTGGCTAGAA
GCACAAGAGGAGGAGGAGGTGGGTTTTCCAGTCACACCTCAGGTACCTTTAAGACCAATGACTTACAAGG
CAGCTGTAGATCTTAGCCACTTTTTAAAAGAAAAGGGGGGACTGGAAGGGCTAATTCACTCCCAACGAAG
ACAAGATATCCTTGATCTGTGGATCTACCACACACAAGGCTACTTCCCTGATTGGCAGAACTACACACCA
GGGCCAGGGATCAGATATCCACTGACCTTTGGATGGTGCTACAAGCTAGTACCAGTTGAGCAAGAGAAGG
TAGAAGAAGCCAATGAAGGAGAGAACACCCGCTTGTTACACCCTGTGAGCCTGCATGGGATGGATGACCC
GGAGAGAGAAGTATTAGAGTGGAGGTTTGACAGCCGCCTAGCATTTCATCACATGGCCCGAGAGCTGCAT
CCGGACTGTACTGGGTCTCTCTGGTTAGACCAGATCTGAGCCTGGGAGCTCTCTGGCTAACTAGGGAACC
CACTGCTTAAGCCTCAATAAAGCTTGCCTTGAGTGCTTCAAGTAGTGTGTGCCCGTCTGTTGTGTGACTC
TGGTAACTAGAGATCCCTCAGACCCTTTTAGTCAGTGTGGAAAATCTCTAGCAGCATGTGAGCAAAAGGC
CAGCAAAAGGCCAGGAACCGTAAAAAGGCCGCGTTGCTGGCGTTTTTCCATAGGCTCCGCCCCCCTGACG
AGCATCACAAAAATCGACGCTCAAGTCAGAGGTGGCGAAACCCGACAGGACTATAAAGATACCAGGCGTT
TCCCCCTGGAAGCTCCCTCGTGCGCTCTCCTGTTCCGACCCTGCCGCTTACCGGATACCTGTCCGCCTTT
CTCCCTTCGGGAAGCGTGGCGCTTTCTCATAGCTCACGCTGTAGGTATCTCAGTTCGGTGTAGGTCGTTC
GCTCCAAGCTGGGCTGTGTGCACGAACCCCCCGTTCAGCCCGACCGCTGCGCCTTATCCGGTAACTATCG
TCTTGAGTCCAACCCGGTAAGACACGACTTATCGCCACTGGCAGCAGCCACTGGTAACAGGATTAGCAGA
GCGAGGTATGTAGGCGGTGCTACAGAGTTCTTGAAGTGGTGGCCTAACTACGGCTACACTAGAAGAACAG
TATTTGGTATCTGCGCTCTGCTGAAGCCAGTTACCTTCGGAAAAAGAGTTGGTAGCTCTTGATCCGGCAA
ACAAACCACCGCTGGTAGCGGTGGTTTTTTTGTTTGCAAGCAGCAGATTACGCGCAGAAAAAAAGGATCT
CAAGAAGATCCTTTGATCTTTTCTACGGGGTCTGACGCTCAGTGGAACGAAAACTCACGTTAAGGGATTT
TGGTCATGAGATTATCAAAAAGGATCTTCACCTAGATCCTTTTAAATTAAAAATGAAGTTTTAAATCAAT
CTAAAGTATATATGAGTAAACTTGGTCTGACAGTTACCAATGCTTAATCAGTGAGGCACCTATCTCAGCG
ATCTGTCTATTTCGTTCATCCATAGTTGCCTGACTCCCCGTCGTGTAGATAACTACGATACGGGAGGGCT
TACCATCTGGCCCCAGTGCTGCAATGATACCGCGAGACCCACGCTCACCGGCTCCAGATTTATCAGCAAT
AAACCAGCCAGCCGGAAGGGCCGAGCGCAGAAGTGGTCCTGCAACTTTATCCGCCTCCATCCAGTCTATT
AATTGTTGCCGGGAAGCTAGAGTAAGTAGTTCGCCAGTTAATAGTTTGCGCAACGTTGTTGCCATTGCTA
CAGGCATCGTGGTGTCACGCTCGTCGTTTGGTATGGCTTCATTCAGCTCCGGTTCCCAACGATCAAGGCG
AGTTACATGATCCCCCATGTTGTGCAAAAAAGCGGTTAGCTCCTTCGGTCCTCCGATCGTTGTCAGAAGT
AAGTTGGCCGCAGTGTTATCACTCATGGTTATGGCAGCACTGCATAATTCTCTTACTGTCATGCCATCCG
TAAGATGCTTTTCTGTGACTGGTGAGTACTCAACCAAGTCATTCTGAGAATAGTGTATGCGGCGACCGAG
TTGCTCTTGCCCGGCGTCAATACGGGATAATACCGCGCCACATAGCAGAACTTTAAAAGTGCTCATCATT
GGAAAACGTTCTTCGGGGCGAAAACTCTCAAGGATCTTACCGCTGTTGAGATCCAGTTCGATGTAACCCA
CTCGTGCACCCAACTGATCTTCAGCATCTTTTACTTTCACCAGCGTTTCTGGGTGAGCAAAAACAGGAAG
GCAAAATGCCGCAAAAAAGGGAATAAGGGCGACACGGAAATGTTGAATACTCATACTCTTCCTTTTTCAA
TATTATTGAAGCATTTATCAGGGTTATTGTCTCATGAGCGGATACATATTTGAATGTATTTAGAAAAATA
AACAAATAGGGGTTCCGCGCACATTTCCCCGAAAAGTGCCACCTGACGTCGACGGATCGGGAGATCTCCC
GATCCCCTATGGTGCACTCTCAGTACAATCTGCTCTGATGCCGCATAGTTAAGCCAGTATCTGCTCCCTG
CTTGTGTGTTGGAGGTCGCTGAGTAGTGCGCGAGCAAAATTTAAGCTACAACAAGGCAAGGCTTGACCGA
CAATTGCATGAAGAATCTGCTTAGGGTTAGGCGTTTTGCGCTGCTTCGCGATGTACGGGCCAGATATACG
CGTT
